Addgene plasmid #145965: pETM-60-NusA-DmBelle_695-798_B
Purpose: Bacterial Expression of DmBelle_695-798
Depositing lab: Elisa Izaurralde. Depositing organization: Max Planck Institute for Developmental Biology.
Backbone
  Vector backbone: Unknown
  Vector type: Bacterial Expression
Growth in bacteria
  Bacterial resistance: Kanamycin, 50 μg/mL
  Growth temperature: 37°C
  Growth strain: DH5alpha
  Copy number: Low Copy
Gene/Insert
  Gene/Insert name: DmBelle_695-798
  Species: D. melanogaster (fly)
  Entrez Gene: bel (a.k.a. Dmel_CG9748, BEL, Bel, CG9748, DmRH6, Dmel\CG9748, L3, anon-85Ab, cap, cg9748, l(3)85Ac, l(3)L3, l(3)L4740, l(3)S047110, l(3)S097074, ms(3)Pneo85A, ms(3)neo30)
  Cloning method: Unknown
Terms and licenses: Academic/Nonprofit Terms; Industry Terms: Not Available to Industry
Depositor comments: Plasmids from this collection were made available to the research community and donated after the lab closed. Please note that the sequence provided by the depositing laboratory may be theoretical/predicted or based on Sanger sequencing results. There may be discrepancies between sequencing results obtained by Addgene and the depositor sequence. If an Addgene verified sequence is not available, please contact before placing your order to request that our lab fully sequence the plasmid.
How to cite: pETM-60-NusA-DmBelle_695-798_B was a gift from Elisa Izaurralde (Addgene plasmid # 145965 ; http://n2t.net/addgene:145965 ; RRID:Addgene_145965)
