[The description below was written by a language model from this plasmid's Addgene catalogue record and pLannotate feature annotations shown in this document.]
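Description:
pETM-60-NusA-DmBelle_695-798_B is a 7,145-nt bacterial expression plasmid for producing a C-terminal fragment (residues 695–798) of the Drosophila melanogaster DEAD-box RNA helicase Belle (bel, the fly DDX3 orthologue) as a NusA fusion protein in E. coli. The catalogue lists the backbone as unknown, although the name points to the pETM-60 vector, and the annotated features are those of a pET-type plasmid. These include a ColE1/pMB1-family origin with the pBR322 bom region and the rop gene, consistent with the recorded low copy number, along with an f1 phage origin and a kanamycin resistance gene (aph(3')-Ia) for selection. Short tetracycline-resistance fragments flanking the lacI region appear to be pBR322-derived remnants rather than functional markers.

The expression cassette is driven by a T7 promoter with an adjacent lac operator and the T7 gene 10 ribosome binding site. A plasmid-borne lacI gene supplies repressor, so transcription requires a host providing T7 RNA polymerase and is inducible with IPTG. The open reading frame begins with NusA, a highly soluble E. coli protein used as a solubility-enhancing fusion partner. It is followed by a 6xHis tag for affinity purification and a short match to a TEV-containing composite tag, which most likely represents a TEV protease cleavage site for removing the NusA-His portion. The 312-nt bel fragment comes next. A second His-tag annotation and a short SET1-like match lie downstream of the insert, before the T7 terminator. The record does not indicate whether these are translated as part of the fusion or are untranslated vector sequence. The sequence is depositor-supplied and may be theoretical. The stated purpose is simply bacterial expression of this Belle fragment.
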