Features (pLannotate 1.2.2; 22 found; start..end, strand, type, name):
     12..467     +  rep_origin     f1 ori (sequence partly withheld): f1 bacteriophage origin of replication; arrow indicates direction of (+) strand synthesis
    494..551     +  promoter       AmpR promoter (fragment): bla
    560..1375    -  CDS            KanR: aminoglycoside phosphotransferase; aph(3')-Ia; confers resistance to kanamycin in bacteria or G418 (Geneticin®) in eukaryotes
   1497..2085    +  rep_origin     ori: high-copy-number ColE1/pMB1/pBR322/pUC origin of replication
   2271..2413    -  misc_feature   bom: basis of mobility region from pBR322
   2515..2706    -  CDS            rop: Rop protein, which maintains plasmids at low copy number; rop
   2723..3103    +  CDS            YPB1_ECOLX: Protein predicted: Swiss-Prot protein existence level 4. From Escherichia coli.
   3175..3466    -  CDS            TcR (fragment): tetracycline efflux protein; tet; confers resistance to tetracycline
   3481..3502    -  protein_bind   CAP binding site: CAP binding activates transcription in the presence of cAMP. E. coli catabolite activator protein
   3515..4597    -  CDS            lacI: lac repressor; lacI; The lac repressor binds to the lac operator to inhibit transcription in E. coli. This inhibition can be relieved by adding lactose or isopropyl-β-D-thiogalactopyranoside (IPTG).
   4598..4675    -  promoter       lacI promoter: lacI
   4683..4962    -  CDS            TcR (fragment): tetracycline efflux protein; tet; confers resistance to tetracycline
   4984..5002    +  promoter       T7 promoter: promoter for bacteriophage T7 RNA polymerase
   5003..5027    +  protein_bind   lac operator: The lac repressor binds to the lac operator to inhibit transcription in E. coli. This inhibition can be relieved by adding lactose or isopropyl-β-D-thiogalactopyranoside (IPTG). lac repressor encoded by lacI
   5042..5064    +  RBS            RBS: efficient ribosome binding site from bacteriophage T7 gene 10 (Olins and Rangwala, 1989)
   5074..6552    +  CDS            NusA: transcription elongation protein (N utilization substance protein A); nusA; highly soluble in E. coli
   6568..6585    +  CDS            7xHis (fragment): 6xHis affinity tag
   6592..6614    +  CDS            capTEV™ (fragment): composite tag for in vivo biotinylation, TEV protease cleavage, and 6xHis tagging
   6622..6933    +  CDS            bel (fragment): DDX3_DROME - Experimental evidence at protein level: Swiss-Prot protein existence level 1. ATP-dependent RNA helicase that is essential and required for cellular function, larval growth, and for male and female fertility. Also required for RNA interference (RNAi), double-stranded RNA induces potent and specific gene silencing, by acting downstream of dsRNA internalization. RNAi is mediated by the RNA-induced silencing complex (RISC), a sequence-specific, multicomponent nuclease that destroys or silences messenger RNAs homologous to the silencing trigger. From Drosophila melanogaster (Fruit fly
   6989..7006    +  CDS            9xHis (fragment): 9xHis affinity tag
   7016..7065    +  CDS            SET1 (fragment): solubility-enhancement tag derived from T7 phage gene 10B
   7073..7120    +  terminator     T7 terminator: transcription terminator for bacteriophage T7 RNA polymerase
>Addgene plasmid #145965 | pETM-60-NusA-DmBelle_695-798_B | depositor full sequence | sequence record 288410 | Full Sequence
TGGCGAATGGG
[124 nt withheld, positions 12-135]
C
[91 nt withheld, positions 137-227]
A
[49 nt withheld, positions 229-277]
CCTTTGACGTTGGAGTCCACGTTCTTT
[37 nt withheld, positions 305-341]
ACCCTATCTCGGTCTATTCTTTTGATTTATAAGGGATTTTGCCGATTTCGGCCTATTGGTTAAAAAATGA
GCTGATTTAACAAAAATTTAACGCGAATTTTAACAAAATATTAACGTTTACAATTTCAGGTGGCACTTTT
CGGGGAAATGTGCGCGGAACCCCTATTTGTTTATTTTTCTAAATACATTCAAATATGTATCCGCTCATGA
ATTAATTCTTAGAAAAACTCATCGAGCATCAAATGAAACTGCAATTTATTCATATCAGGATTATCAATAC
CATATTTTTGAAAAAGCCGTTTCTGTAATGAAGGAGAAAACTCACCGAGGCAGTTCCATAGGATGGCAAG
ATCCTGGTATCGGTCTGCGATTCCGACTCGTCCAACATCAATACAACCTATTAATTTCCCCTCGTCAAAA
ATAAGGTTATCAAGTGAGAAATCACCATGAGTGACGACTGAATCCGGTGAGAATGGCAAAAGTTTATGCA
TTTCTTTCCAGACTTGTTCAACAGGCCAGCCATTACGCTCGTCATCAAAATCACTCGCATCAACCAAACC
GTTATTCATTCGTGATTGCGCCTGAGCGAGACGAAATACGCGATCGCTGTTAAAAGGACAATTACAAACA
GGAATCGAATGCAACCGGCGCAGGAACACTGCCAGCGCATCAACAATATTTTCACCTGAATCAGGATATT
CTTCTAATACCTGGAATGCTGTTTTCCCGGGGATCGCAGTGGTGAGTAACCATGCATCATCAGGAGTACG
GATAAAATGCTTGATGGTCGGAAGAGGCATAAATTCCGTCAGCCAGTTTAGTCTGACCATCTCATCTGTA
ACATCATTGGCAACGCTACCTTTGCCATGTTTCAGAAACAACTCTGGCGCATCGGGCTTCCCATACAATC
GATAGATTGTCGCACCTGATTGCCCGACATTATCGCGAGCCCATTTATACCCATATAAATCAGCATCCAT
GTTGGAATTTAATCGCGGCCTAGAGCAAGACGTTTCCCGTTGAATATGGCTCATAACACCCCTTGTATTA
CTGTTTATGTAAGCAGACAGTTTTATTGTTCATGACCAAAATCCCTTAACGTGAGTTTTCGTTCCACTGA
GCGTCAGACCCCGTAGAAAAGATCAAAGGATCTTCTTGAGATCCTTTTTTTCTGCGCGTAATCTGCTGCT
TGCAAACAAAAAAACCACCGCTACCAGCGGTGGTTTGTTTGCCGGATCAAGAGCTACCAACTCTTTTTCC
GAAGGTAACTGGCTTCAGCAGAGCGCAGATACCAAATACTGTCCTTCTAGTGTAGCCGTAGTTAGGCCAC
CACTTCAAGAACTCTGTAGCACCGCCTACATACCTCGCTCTGCTAATCCTGTTACCAGTGGCTGCTGCCA
GTGGCGATAAGTCGTGTCTTACCGGGTTGGACTCAAGACGATAGTTACCGGATAAGGCGCAGCGGTCGGG
CTGAACGGGGGGTTCGTGCACACAGCCCAGCTTGGAGCGAACGACCTACACCGAACTGAGATACCTACAG
CGTGAGCTATGAGAAAGCGCCACGCTTCCCGAAGGGAGAAAGGCGGACAGGTATCCGGTAAGCGGCAGGG
TCGGAACAGGAGAGCGCACGAGGGAGCTTCCAGGGGGAAACGCCTGGTATCTTTATAGTCCTGTCGGGTT
TCGCCACCTCTGACTTGAGCGTCGATTTTTGTGATGCTCGTCAGGGGGGCGGAGCCTATGGAAAAACGCC
AGCAACGCGGCCTTTTTACGGTTCCTGGCCTTTTGCTGGCCTTTTGCTCACATGTTCTTTCCTGCGTTAT
CCCCTGATTCTGTGGATAACCGTATTACCGCCTTTGAGTGAGCTGATACCGCTCGCCGCAGCCGAACGAC
CGAGCGCAGCGAGTCAGTGAGCGAGGAAGCGGAAGAGCGCCTGATGCGGTATTTTCTCCTTACGCATCTG
TGCGGTATTTCACACCGCATATATGGTGCACTCTCAGTACAATCTGCTCTGATGCCGCATAGTTAAGCCA
GTATACACTCCGCTATCGCTACGTGACTGGGTCATGGCTGCGCCCCGACACCCGCCAACACCCGCTGACG
CGCCCTGACGGGCTTGTCTGCTCCCGGCATCCGCTTACAGACAAGCTGTGACCGTCTCCGGGAGCTGCAT
GTGTCAGAGGTTTTCACCGTCATCACCGAAACGCGCGAGGCAGCTGCGGTAAAGCTCATCAGCGTGGTCG
TGAAGCGATTCACAGATGTCTGCCTGTTCATCCGCGTCCAGCTCGTTGAGTTTCTCCAGAAGCGTTAATG
TCTGGCTTCTGATAAAGCGGGCCATGTTAAGGGCGGTTTTTTCCTGTTTGGTCACTGATGCCTCCGTGTA
AGGGGGATTTCTGTTCATGGGGGTAATGATACCGATGAAACGAGAGAGGATGCTCACGATACGGGTTACT
GATGATGAACATGCCCGGTTACTGGAACGTTGTGAGGGTAAACAACTGGCGGTATGGATGCGGCGGGACC
AGAGAAAAATCACTCAGGGTCAATGCCAGCGCTTCGTTAATACAGATGTAGGTGTTCCACAGGGTAGCCA
GCAGCATCCTGCGATGCAGATCCGGAACATAATGGTGCAGGGCGCTGACTTCCGCGTTTCCAGACTTTAC
GAAACACGGAAACCGAAGACCATTCATGTTGTTGCTCAGGTCGCAGACGTTTTGCAGCAGCAGTCGCTTC
ACGTTCGCTCGCGTATCGGTGATTCATTCTGCTAACCAGTAAGGCAACCCCGCCAGCCTAGCCGGGTCCT
CAACGACAGGAGCACGATCATGCGCACCCGTGGGGCCGCCATGCCGGCGATAATGGCCTGCTTCTCGCCG
AAACGTTTGGTGGCGGGACCAGTGACGAAGGCTTGAGCGAGGGCGTGCAAGATTCCGAATACCGCAAGCG
ACAGGCCGATCATCGTCGCGCTCCAGCGAAAGCGGTCCTCGCCGAAAATGACCCAGAGCGCTGCCGGCAC
CTGTCCTACGAGTTGCATGATAAAGAAGACAGTCATAAGTGCGGCGACGATAGTCATGCCCCGCGCCCAC
CGGAAGGAGCTGACTGGGTTGAAGGCTCTCAAGGGCATCGGTCGAGATCCCGGTGCCTAATGAGTGAGCT
AACTTACATTAATTGCGTTGCGCTCACTGCCCGCTTTCCAGTCGGGAAACCTGTCGTGCCAGCTGCATTA
ATGAATCGGCCAACGCGCGGGGAGAGGCGGTTTGCGTATTGGGCGCCAGGGTGGTTTTTCTTTTCACCAG
TGAGACGGGCAACAGCTGATTGCCCTTCACCGCCTGGCCCTGAGAGAGTTGCAGCAAGCGGTCCACGCTG
GTTTGCCCCAGCAGGCGAAAATCCTGTTTGATGGTGGTTAACGGCGGGATATAACATGAGCTGTCTTCGG
TATCGTCGTATCCCACTACCGAGATATCCGCACCAACGCGCAGCCCGGACTCGGTAATGGCGCGCATTGC
GCCCAGCGCCATCTGATCGTTGGCAACCAGCATCGCAGTGGGAACGATGCCCTCATTCAGCATTTGCATG
GTTTGTTGAAAACCGGACATGGCACTCCAGTCGCCTTCCCGTTCCGCTATCGGCTGAATTTGATTGCGAG
TGAGATATTTATGCCAGCCAGCCAGACGCAGACGCGCCGAGACAGAACTTAATGGGCCCGCTAACAGCGC
GATTTGCTGGTGACCCAATGCGACCAGATGCTCCACGCCCAGTCGCGTACCGTCTTCATGGGAGAAAATA
ATACTGTTGATGGGTGTCTGGTCAGAGACATCAAGAAATAACGCCGGAACATTAGTGCAGGCAGCTTCCA
CAGCAATGGCATCCTGGTCATCCAGCGGATAGTTAATGATCAGCCCACTGACGCGTTGCGCGAGAAGATT
GTGCACCGCCGCTTTACAGGCTTCGACGCCGCTTCGTTCTACCATCGACACCACCACGCTGGCACCCAGT
TGATCGGCGCGAGATTTAATCGCCGCGACAATTTGCGACGGCGCGTGCAGGGCCAGACTGGAGGTGGCAA
CGCCAATCAGCAACGACTGTTTGCCCGCCAGTTGTTGTGCCACGCGGTTGGGAATGTAATTCAGCTCCGC
CATCGCCGCTTCCACTTTTTCCCGCGTTTTCGCAGAAACGTGGCTGGCCTGGTTCACCACGCGGGAAACG
GTCTGATAAGAGACACCGGCATACTCTGCGACATCGTATAACGTTACTGGTTTCACATTCACCACCCTGA
ATTGACTCTCTTCCGGGCGCTATCATGCCATACCGCGAAAGGTTTTGCGCCATTCGATGGTGTCCGGGAT
CTCGACGCTCTCCCTTATGCGACTCCTGCATTAGGAAGCAGCCCAGTAGTAGGTTGAGGCCGTTGAGCAC
CGCCGCCGCAAGGAATGGTGCATGCAAGGAGATGGCGCCCAACAGTCCCCCGGCCACGGGGCCTGCCACC
ATACCCACGCCGAAACAAGCGCTCATGAGCCCGAAGTGGCGAGCCCGATCTTCCCCATCGGTGATGTCGG
CGATATAGGCGCCAGCAACCGCACCTGTGGCGCCGGTGATGCCGGCCACGATGCGTCCGGCGTAGAGGAT
CGAGATCTCGATCCCGCGAAATTAATACGACTCACTATAGGGGAATTGTGAGCGGATAACAATTCCCCTC
TAGAAATAATTTTGTTTAACTTTAAGAAGGAGATATACCATGAAAGAAATTTTGGCTGTAGTTGAAGCCG
TATCCAATGAAAAGGCGCTACCTCGCGAGAAGATTTTCGAAGCATTGGAAAGCGCGCTGGCGACAGCAAC
AAAGAAAAAATATGAACAAGAGATCGACGTCCGCGTACAGATCGATCGCAAAAGCGGTGATTTTGACACT
TTCCGTCGCTGGTTAGTTGTTGATGAAGTCACCCAGCCGACCAAGGAAATCACCCTTGAAGCCGCACGTT
ATGAAGATGAAAGCCTGAACCTGGGCGATTACGTTGAAGATCAGATTGAGTCTGTTACCTTTGACCGTAT
CACTACCCAGACGGCAAAACAGGTTATCGTGCAGAAAGTGCGTGAAGCCGAACGTGCGATGGTGGTTGAT
CAGTTCCGTGAACACGAAGGTGAAATCATCACCGGCGTGGTGAAAAAAGTAAACCGCGACAACATCTCTC
TGGATCTGGGCAACAACGCTGAAGCCGTGATCCTGCGCGAAGATATGCTGCCGCGTGAAAACTTCCGCCC
TGGCGACCGCGTTCGTGGCGTGCTCTATTCCGTTCGCCCGGAAGCGCGTGGCGCGCAACTGTTCGTCACT
CGTTCCAAGCCGGAAATGCTGATCGAACTGTTCCGTATTGAAGTGCCAGAAATCGGCGAAGAAGTGATTG
AAATTAAAGCAGCGGCTCGCGATCCGGGTTCTCGTGCGAAAATCGCGGTGAAAACCAACGATAAACGTAT
CGATCCGGTAGGTGCTTGCGTAGGTATGCGTGGCGCGCGTGTTCAGGCGGTGTCTACTGAACTGGGTGGC
GAGCGTATCGATATCGTCCTGTGGGATGATAACCCGGCGCAGTTCGTGATTAACGCAATGGCACCGGCAG
ACGTTGCTTCTATCGTGGTGGATGAAGATAAACACACTATGGACATCGCCGTTGAAGCCGGTAATCTGGC
GCAGGCGATTGGCCGTAACGGTCAGAACGTGCGTCTGGCTTCGCAACTGAGCGGTTGGGAACTCAACGTG
ATGACCGTTGACGACCTGCAAGCTAAGCATCAGGCGGAAGCGCACGCAGCGATCGACACCTTCACCAAAT
ATCTCGACATCGACGAAGACTTCGCGACTGTTCTGGTAGAAGAAGGCTTCTCGACGCTGGAAGAATTGGC
CTATGTGCCGATGAAAGAGCTGTTGGAAATCGAAGGCCTTGATGAGCCGACCGTTGAAGCACTGCGCGAG
CGTGCTAAAAATGCACTGGCCACCATTGCACAGGCCCAGGAAGAAAGCCTCGGTGATAACAAACCGGCTG
ACGATCTGCTGAACCTTGAAGGGGTAGATCGTGATTTGGCATTCAAACTGGCCGCCCGTGGCGTTTGTAC
GCTGGAAGATCTCGCCGAACAGGGCATTGATGATCTGGCTGATATCGAAGGGTTGACCGACGAAAAAGCC
GGAGCACTGATTATGGCTGCCCGTAATATTTGCTGGTTCGGTGACGAAGCGACTAGTGGTTCTGGTCATC
ACCATCACCATCACTCCGCGGGTGAGAATCTTTATTTTCAGGGCGCCATGGATCGCGGACATGGCGGAGC
CAAGCGGGCTGGACGAGGCGGTGGTGGACGTTATGGTGGCGGCTTCGGCTCCAGGGATTACCGTCAAAGC
TCTGGCGGCGGCGGTGGCGGACGCAGTGGACCGCCACCACGTAGCGGTGGTTCCGGATCAGGAGGCGGCG
GCGGCAGTTACCGCAGCAATGGAAACTCGTACGGCGGCAATTCGGGCGGCGGTGGATACTATGGCGGCGG
CGCCGGTGGTGGCTCCTATGGCGGCTCCTACGGCGGCGGCAGTGCCTCGCACTCTTCGAACGCACCCGAC
TGGTGGGCTCAATGAGGTACCGGATCCGAATTCGAGCTCCGTCGACAAGCTTGCGGCCGCACTCGAGCAC
CACCACCACCACCACTGAGATCCGGCTGCTAACAAAGCCCGAAAGGAAGCTGAGTTGGCTGCTGCCACCG
CTGAGCAATAACTAGCATAACCCCTTGGGGCCTCTAAACGGGTCTTGAGGGGTTTTTTGCTGAAAGGAGG
AACTATATCCGGAT
